>Addgene plasmid #227133 | pGL4_CRE-CMVmin-BC0491-luc2 | addgene full sequence | sequence record 455222 | Addgene NGS Result
GGCCTAACTGGCCGGTACCTGAGCTCGCTAGCCTCGAGGATATCAAACAAGTTTGTACAAAAAAGCAGGC
TCCCTAACTGGCCGGTACCGAGCTCTTACGCGTGCTAGCGCACCAGACAGTGACGTCAGCTGCCAGATCC
CATGGCCGTCATACTGTGACGTCTTTCAGACACCCCATTGACGTCAATGGGAGAACAGATCTGCCGCCCC
GACTAGCGCACCAGACAGTGACGTCAGCTGCCAGATCCCATGGCCGTCATACTGTGACGTCTTTCAGACA
CCCCATTGACGTCAATGGGAGAACAGATCTGCCGCCCCGACTAGCGGGGGGCTCAACTTTTCTATACAAA
GTTGCGGTACCCGGGTCGAGTAGGCGTGTACGGTGGGAGGCCTATATAAGCAGAGCTCGTTTAGTGAACC
GTCAGATCGCCTGGAGACGCCATCCACGCTGTTTTGACCTCCATAGAAGACACCGGGACCGATCCAGCCC
AACTTTGTATAATAAAGTTGAGCTAGTTGCTAAGTCTGCCGAGTAGAATTAACCCTCACTAAAGGGTAGG
TGACACTATAATCCTTTCTTTACATACATTGTGGGAGTACATTACTTCTACAAATTACCCTATAGTGAGT
CGTATTAGTAGACGCGAGTCAATGCATGTACGACAGCTTTCTTGTACAAAGTGGTTCGATATCAAGATCT
GGCCTCGGCGGCCAAGCTTGGCAATCCGGTACTGTTGGTAAAGCCACCATGGAAGATGCCAAAAACATTA
AGAAGGGCCCAGCGCCATTCTACCCACTCGAAGACGGGACCGCCGGCGAGCAGCTGCACAAAGCCATGAA
GCGCTACGCCCTGGTGCCCGGCACCATCGCCTTTACCGACGCACATATCGAGGTGGACATTACCTACGCC
GAGTACTTCGAGATGAGCGTTCGGCTGGCAGAAGCTATGAAGCGCTATGGGCTGAATACAAACCATCGGA
TCGTGGTGTGCAGCGAGAATAGCTTGCAGTTCTTCATGCCCGTGTTGGGTGCCCTGTTCATCGGTGTGGC
TGTGGCCCCAGCTAACGACATCTACAACGAGCGCGAGCTGCTGAACAGCATGGGCATCAGCCAGCCCACC
GTCGTATTCGTGAGCAAGAAAGGGCTGCAAAAGATCCTCAACGTGCAAAAGAAGCTACCGATCATACAAA
AGATCATCATCATGGATAGCAAGACCGACTACCAGGGCTTCCAAAGCATGTACACCTTCGTGACTTCCCA
TTTGCCACCCGGCTTCAACGAGTACGACTTCGTGCCCGAGAGCTTCGACCGGGACAAAACCATCGCCCTG
ATCATGAACAGTAGTGGCAGTACCGGATTGCCCAAGGGCGTAGCCCTACCGCACCGCACCGCTTGTGTCC
GATTCAGTCATGCCCGCGACCCCATCTTCGGCAACCAGATCATCCCCGACACCGCTATCCTCAGCGTGGT
GCCATTTCACCACGGCTTCGGCATGTTCACCACGCTGGGCTACTTGATCTGCGGCTTTCGGGTCGTGCTC
ATGTACCGCTTCGAGGAGGAGCTATTCTTGCGCAGCTTGCAAGACTATAAGATTCAATCTGCCCTGCTGG
TGCCCACACTATTTAGCTTCTTCGCTAAGAGCACTCTCATCGACAAGTACGACCTAAGCAACTTGCACGA
GATCGCCAGCGGCGGGGCGCCGCTCAGCAAGGAGGTAGGTGAGGCCGTGGCCAAACGCTTCCACCTACCA
GGCATCCGCCAGGGCTACGGCCTGACAGAAACAACCAGCGCCATTCTGATCACCCCCGAAGGGGACGACA
AGCCTGGCGCAGTAGGCAAGGTGGTGCCCTTCTTCGAGGCTAAGGTGGTGGACTTGGACACCGGTAAGAC
ACTGGGTGTGAACCAGCGCGGCGAGCTGTGCGTCCGTGGCCCCATGATCATGAGCGGCTACGTTAACAAC
CCCGAGGCTACAAACGCTCTCATCGACAAGGACGGCTGGCTGCACAGCGGCGACATCGCCTACTGGGACG
AGGACGAGCACTTCTTCATCGTGGACCGGCTGAAGAGCCTGATCAAATACAAGGGCTACCAGGTAGCCCC
AGCCGAACTGGAGAGCATCCTGCTGCAACACCCCAACATCTTCGACGCCGGGGTCGCCGGCCTGCCCGAC
GACGATGCCGGCGAGCTGCCCGCCGCAGTCGTCGTGCTGGAACACGGTAAAACCATGACCGAGAAGGAGA
TCGTGGACTATGTGGCCAGCCAGGTTACAACCGCCAAGAAGCTGCGCGGTGGTGTTGTGTTCGTGGACGA
GGTGCCTAAAGGACTGACCGGCAAGTTGGACGCCCGCAAGATCCGCGAGATTCTCATTAAGGCCAAGAAG
GGCGGCAAGATCGCCGTGTAATCTGCTTGCAAGAACTGGTTCAGTAGCTTAAGCCACTTTGTGATCCACC
TTAACAGCCACGGCTTCCCTCCCGAGGTGGAGGAGCAGGCCGCCGGCACCCTGCCCATGAGCTGCGCCCA
GGAGAGCGGCATGGATAGACACCCTGCTGCTTGCGCCAGCGCCAGGATCAACGTCTAACTGCAGTCTAGA
GTCGGGGCGGCCGGCCGCTTCGAGCAGACATGATAAGATACATTGATGAGTTTGGACAAACCACAACTAG
AATGCAGTGAAAAAAATGCTTTATTTGTGAAATTTGTGATGCTATTGCTTTATTTGTAACCATTATAAGC
TGCAATAAACAAGTTAACAACAACAATTGCATTCATTTTATGTTTCAGGTTCAGGGGGAGGTGTGGGAGG
TTTTTTAAAGCAAGTAAAACCTCTACAAATGTGGTAAAATCGATAAGGATCCGTTTGCGTATTGGGCGCT
CTTCCGCTGATCTGCGCAGCACCATGGCCTGAAATAACCTCTGAAAGAGGAACTTGGTTAGCTACCTTCT
GAGGCGGAAAGAACCAGCTGTGGAATGTGTGTCAGTTAGGGTGTGGAAAGTCCCCAGGCTCCCCAGCAGG
CAGAAGTATGCAAAGCATGCATCTCAATTAGTCAGCAACCAGGTGTGGAAAGTCCCCAGGCTCCCCAGCA
GGCAGAAGTATGCAAAGCATGCATCTCAATTAGTCAGCAACCATAGTCCCGCCCCTAACTCCGCCCATCC
CGCCCCTAACTCCGCCCAGTTCCGCCCATTCTCCGCCCCATGGCTGACTAATTTTTTTTATTTATGCAGA
GGCCGAGGCCGCCTCTGCCTCTGAGCTATTCCAGAAGTAGTGAGGAGGCTTTTTTGGAGGCCTAGGCTTT
TGCAAAAAGCTCGATTCTTCTGACACTAGCGCCACCATGAAGAAGCCCGAACTCACCGCTACCAGCGTTG
AAAAATTTCTCATCGAGAAGTTCGACAGTGTGAGCGACCTGATGCAGTTGTCGGAGGGCGAAGAGAGCCG
AGCCTTCAGCTTCGATGTCGGCGGACGCGGCTATGTACTGCGGGTGAATAGCTGCGCTGATGGCTTCTAC
AAAGACCGCTACGTGTACCGCCACTTCGCCAGCGCTGCACTACCCATCCCCGAAGTGTTGGACATCGGCG
AGTTCAGCGAGAGCCTGACATACTGCATCAGTAGACGCGCCCAAGGCGTTACTCTCCAAGACCTCCCCGA
AACAGAGCTGCCTGCTGTGTTACAGCCTGTCGCCGAAGCTATGGATGCTATTGCCGCCGCCGACCTCAGT
CAAACCAGCGGCTTCGGCCCATTCGGGCCCCAAGGCATCGGCCAGTACACAACCTGGCGGGATTTCATTT
GCGCCATTGCTGATCCCCATGTCTACCACTGGCAGACCGTGATGGACGACACCGTGTCCGCCAGCGTAGC
TCAAGCCCTGGACGAACTGATGCTGTGGGCCGAAGACTGTCCCGAGGTGCGCCACCTCGTCCATGCCGAC
TTCGGCAGCAACAACGTCCTGACCGACAACGGCCGCATCACCGCCGTAATCGACTGGTCCGAAGCTATGT
TCGGGGACAGTCAGTACGAGGTGGCCAACATCTTCTTCTGGCGGCCCTGGCTGGCTTGCATGGAGCAGCA
GACTCGCTACTTCGAGCGCCGGCATCCCGAGCTGGCCGGCAGCCCTCGTCTGCGAGCCTACATGCTGCGC
ATCGGCCTGGATCAGCTCTACCAGAGCCTCGTGGACGGCAACTTCGACGATGCTGCCTGGGCTCAAGGCC
GCTGCGATGCCATCGTCCGCAGCGGGGCCGGCACCGTCGGTCGCACACAAATCGCTCGCCGGAGCGCAGC
CGTATGGACCGACGGCTGCGTCGAGGTGCTGGCCGACAGCGGCAACCGCCGGCCCAGTACACGACCGCGC
GCTAAGGAGGTAGGTCGAGTTTAAACTCTAGAACCGGTCATGGCCGCAATAAAATATCTTTATTTTCATT
ACATCTGTGTGTTGGTTTTTTGTGTGTTCGAACTAGATGCTGTCGACCGATGCCCTTGAGAGCCTTCAAC
CCAGTCAGCTCCTTCCGGTGGGCGCGGGGCATGACTATCGTCGCCGCACTTATGACTGTCTTCTTTATCA
TGCAACTCGTAGGACAGGTGCCGGCAGCGCTCTTCCGCTTCCTCGCTCACTGACTCGCTGCGCTCGGTCG
TTCGGCTGCGGCGAGCGGTATCAGCTCACTCAAAGGCGGTAATACGGTTATCCACAGAATCAGGGGATAA
CGCAGGAAAGAACATGTGAGCAAAAGGCCAGCAAAAGGCCAGGAACCGTAAAAAGGCCGCGTTGCTGGCG
TTTTTCCATAGGCTCCGCCCCCCTGACGAGCATCACAAAAATCGACGCTCAAGTCAGAGGTGGCGAAACC
CGACAGGACTATAAAGATACCAGGCGTTTCCCCCTGGAAGCTCCCTCGTGCGCTCTCCTGTTCCGACCCT
GCCGCTTACCGGATACCTGTCCGCCTTTCTCCCTTCGGGAAGCGTGGCGCTTTCTCATAGCTCACGCTGT
AGGTATCTCAGTTCGGTGTAGGTCGTTCGCTCCAAGCTGGGCTGTGTGCACGAACCCCCCGTTCAGCCCG
ACCGCTGCGCCTTATCCGGTAACTATCGTCTTGAGTCCAACCCGGTAAGACACGACTTATCGCCACTGGC
AGCAGCCACTGGTAACAGGATTAGCAGAGCGAGGTATGTAGGCGGTGCTACAGAGTTCTTGAAGTGGTGG
CCTAACTACGGCTACACTAGAAGAACAGTATTTGGTATCTGCGCTCTGCTGAAGCCAGTTACCTTCGGAA
AAAGAGTTGGTAGCTCTTGATCCGGCAAACAAACCACCGCTGGTAGCGGTGGTTTTTTTGTTTGCAAGCA
GCAGATTACGCGCAGAAAAAAAGGATCTCAAGAAGATCCTTTGATCTTTTCTACGGGGTCTGACGCTCAG
TGGAACGAAAACTCACGTTAAGGGATTTTGGTCATGAGATTATCAAAAAGGATCTTCACCTAGATCCTTT
TAAATTAAAAATGAAGTTTTAAATCAATCTAAAGTATATATGAGTAAACTTGGTCTGACAGCGGCCGCAA
ATGCTAAACCACTGCAGTGGTTACCAGTGCTTGATCAGTGAGGCACCGATCTCAGCGATCTGCCTATTTC
GTTCGTCCATAGTGGCCTGACTCCCCGTCGTGTAGATCACTACGATTCGTGAGGGCTTACCATCAGGCCC
CAGCGCAGCAATGATGCCGCGAGAGCCGCGTTCACCGGCCCCCGATTTGTCAGCAATGAACCAGCCAGCA
GGGAGGGCCGAGCGAAGAAGTGGTCCTGCTACTTTGTCCGCCTCCATCCAGTCTATGAGCTGCTGTCGTG
ATGCTAGAGTAAGAAGTTCGCCAGTGAGTAGTTTCCGAAGAGTTGTGGCCATTGCTACTGGCATCGTGGT
ATCACGCTCGTCGTTCGGTATGGCTTCGTTCAACTCTGGTTCCCAGCGGTCAAGCCGGGTCACATGATCA
CCCATATTATGAAGAAATGCAGTCAGCTCCTTAGGGCCTCCGATCGTTGTCAGAAGTAAGTTGGCCGCGG
TGTTGTCGCTCATGGTAATGGCAGCACTACACAATTCTCTTACCGTCATGCCATCCGTAAGATGCTTTTC
CGTGACCGGCGAGTACTCAACCAAGTCGTTTTGTGAGTAGTGTATACGGCGACCAAGCTGCTCTTGCCCG
GCGTCTATACGGGACAACACCGCGCCACATAGCAGTACTTTGAAAGTGCTCATCATCGGGAATCGTTCTT
CGGGGCGGAAAGACTCAAGGATCTTGCCGCTATTGAGATCCAGTTCGATATAGCCCACTCTTGCACCCAG
TTGATCTTCAGCATCTTTTACTTTCACCAGCGTTTCGGGGTGTGCAAAAACAGGCAAGCAAAATGCCGCA
AAGAAGGGAATGAGTGCGACACGAAAATGTTGGATGCTCATACTCGTCCTTTTTCAATATTATTGAAGCA
TTTATCAGGGTTACTAGTACGTCTCTCAAGGATAAGTAAGTAATATTAAGGTACGGGAGGTATTGGACAG
GCCGCAATAAAATATCTTTATTTTCATTACATCTGTGTGTTGGTTTTTTGTGTGAATCGATAGTACTAAC
ATACGCTCTCCATCAAAACAAAACGAAACAAAACAAACTAGCAAAATAGGCTGTCCCCAGTGCAAGTGCA
GGTGCCAGAACATTTCTCT
Features (pLannotate 1.2.2; 23 found; start..end, strand, type, name):
     47..71      +  protein_bind   attB1: mutant version of attB; recombination site for the Gateway® BP reaction BP Clonase™
    171..193     +  promoter       CMV promoter (fragment): human cytomegalovirus (CMV) immediate early promoter
    279..301     +  promoter       CMV promoter (fragment): human cytomegalovirus (CMV) immediate early promoter
    334..354     -  protein_bind   attB4: mutant version of attB; core recombination site for the Gateway® BP reaction BP Clonase™
    370..407     +  promoter       minimal CMV promoter: human cytomegalovirus (CMV) immediate early promoter
    490..510     +  protein_bind   attB3: mutant version of attB; core recombination site for the Gateway® BP reaction BP Clonase™
    537..555     +  promoter       T3 promoter: promoter for bacteriophage T3 RNA polymerase
    619..637     -  promoter       T7 promoter: promoter for bacteriophage T7 RNA polymerase
    664..684     -  protein_bind   attB2: mutant version of attB; core recombination site for the Gateway® BP reaction BP Clonase™
    749..2401    +  CDS            luciferase: firefly luciferase synthetic luc2 version of the luciferase gene
   2405..2452    +  CDS            hCL1: non-ORF yeast peptide conferring ubiquitin-dependent degradation human codon-optimized
   2459..2575    +  CDS            hPEST: PEST degradation sequence from mouse ornithine decarboxylase human codon-optimized
   2624..2745    -  polyA_signal   SV40 poly(A) signal: SV40 polyadenylation signal
   2771..2902    -  CDS            LT_SV40 (fragment): Experimental evidence at protein level: Swiss-Prot protein existence level 1. Isoform 17kT antigen targets host RBL2 for degradation and promotes cell proliferation. Transactivates host cyclin A promoter through its J domain. From Simian virus 40 (SV40).
   2939..3296    +  promoter       SV40 promoter: SV40 enhancer and early promoter
   3327..4364    +  CDS            HygR: hygromycin B phosphotransferase confers resistance to hygromycin
   4388..4436    +  polyA_signal   poly(A) signal: synthetic polyadenylation signal
   4452..4583    +  CDS            TcR (fragment): tetracycline efflux protein; tet; confers resistance to tetracycline
   4763..5351    -  rep_origin     ori: high-copy-number ColE1/pMB1/pBR322/pUC origin of replication
   5551..6411    -  CDS            AmpR: β-lactamase confers resistance to ampicillin, carbenicillin, and related antibiotics
   6412..6453    -  promoter       AmpR promoter (fragment): bla
   6516..6564    +  polyA_signal   poly(A) signal: synthetic polyadenylation signal
   6578..6669    +  misc_feature   pause site: RNA polymerase II transcriptional pause signal from the human α2 globin gene
