[The description below was written by a language model from this plasmid's Addgene catalogue record and pLannotate feature annotations shown in this document.]
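Description:
pGL4_CRE-CMVmin-BC0491-luc2 is a 6,669 nt mammalian reporter plasmid built on the pGL4 luciferase backbone and assembled by Gateway cloning. It is propagated in E. coli from a high-copy ColE1/pUC-type origin with ampicillin selection (AmpR). It also carries a hygromycin B phosphotransferase cassette driven by the SV40 enhancer/early promoter and ended by a synthetic poly(A) signal, which would allow selection of stably transfected mammalian cells. Upstream of the reporter unit, a synthetic poly(A) signal and an RNA polymerase II transcriptional pause site from the human α2 globin gene limit read-through transcription from the backbone and so reduce background.

The synthetic sensor cassette is modular, with its parts separated by attB1, attB4, attB3 and attB2 Gateway scars. According to the record, six clustered cAMP response elements (CRE) sit in the first module; the automated annotation does not label them and marks only short CMV-like fragments in that region. They are followed by a minimal CMV promoter, which has little activity unless the response elements are engaged. The third module, flanked by T3 and T7 promoter sequences, presumably holds the unique barcode BC0491, although the barcode is not annotated as a feature. Downstream lies firefly luc2 fused to hCL1 and hPEST degradation sequences, which shorten the reporter's half-life so that the signal tracks changes in transcription more closely, followed by an SV40 poly(A) signal.

CRE-dependent transcription rises with cAMP/Ca2+ signalling and produces a transcript carrying both the barcode and the luciferase. Pathway activity can therefore be read by luminescence or by barcode detection. The barcode allows this sensor to be pooled with other barcoded sensors in multiplexed cell-based assays for profiling drug effects across targets and pathways.
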