Addgene plasmid #227133: pGL4_CRE-CMVmin-BC0491-luc2
Purpose: Barcoded assay, cAMP/Ca2+ sensor; barcode BC0491
Depositing lab: Michael Wehr. Depositing organization: Systasy Bioscience GmbH. Publication: Polypharmacological profiling across protein target families and cellular pathways using the multiplexed cell-based assay platform safetyProfiler reveals efficacy, potency and side effects of drugs. Popovic L, Brankatschk B, Palladino G, Rossner MJ, Wehr MC. Biomed Pharmacother. 2024 Nov;180:117523. doi: 10.1016/j.biopha.2024.117523. Epub 2024 Oct 14. PubMed 39405910.
Backbone
  Vector backbone: pGL4
  Vector type: Mammalian Expression
Growth in bacteria
  Bacterial resistance: Ampicillin, 100 μg/mL
  Growth temperature: 37°C
  Growth strain: DH5alpha
  Copy number: High Copy
Gene/Insert
  Gene/Insert name: 6x clustered CRE element linked to CMV minimal promoter driving barcode 0491 and a luciferase reporter gene
  Species: Synthetic
  Cloning method: Gateway Cloning
Terms and licenses: Academic/Nonprofit Terms; Industry Terms: Not Available to Industry
How to cite: pGL4_CRE-CMVmin-BC0491-luc2 was a gift from Michael Wehr (Addgene plasmid # 227133 ; http://n2t.net/addgene:227133 ; RRID:Addgene_227133)
